>Addgene plasmid #48456 | pFUSB4_CCGA | depositor full sequence | sequence record 70156 | Full Sequence
ATGTTTTCCCAGTCACGACGTTGTAAAACGACGGCCAGTCTTAAGCGTCTCATGGCCTGACCCCGGACCA
AGTGGTGGCCTATCGCCAGCCACGATGGCGGCAAGCAAGCGCTCGAAACGGTGCAGCGGCTGTTGCCGGT
GCTGTGCCAGGACCATGGCCTGACTCCGGACCAAGTGGTGGCTATCGCCAGCCACGATGGCGGCAAGCAA
GCGCTCGAAACGGTGCAGCGGCTGTTGCCGGTGCTGTGCCAGGACCATGGCCTGACCCCGGACCAAGTGG
TGGCTATCGCCAGCAACAATGGCGGCAAGCAAGCGCTCGAAACGGTGCAGCGGCTGTTGCCGGTGCTGTG
CCAGGACCATGGCCTGACCCCGGACCAAGTGGTGGCTATCGCCAGCAACATTGGCGGCAAGCAAGCGCTC
GAAACGGTGCAGCGGCTGTTGCCGGTGCTGTGCCAGGACCATGGCCTGACCCCGGACCAAGTGGTGGCTA
TCGAGACGTCTAGACCAGCCAGGACAGAAATGCCTCGACTTCGCTGCTACCCAAGGTTGCCGGGTGACGC
ACACCGTGGAAACGGATGAAGGCACGAACCCAGTGGACATAAGCCTGTTCGGTTCGTAAGCTGTAATGCA
AGTAGCGTATGCGCTCACGCAACTGGTCCAGAACCTTGACCGAACGCAGCGGTGGTAACGGCGCAGTGGC
GGTTTTCATGGCTTGTTATGACTGTTTTTTTGGGGTACAGTCTATGCCTCGGGCATCCAAGCAGCAAGCG
CGTTACGCCGTGGGTCGATGTTTGATGTTATGGAGCAGCAACGATGTTACGCAGCAGGGCAGTCGCCCTA
AAACAAAGTTAAACATTATGAGGGAAGCGGTGATCGCCGAAGTATCGACTCAACTATCAGAGGTAGTTGG
CGTCATCGAGCGCCATCTCGAACCGACGTTGCTGGCCGTACATTTGTACGGCTCCGCAGTGGATGGCGGC
CTGAAGCCACACAGTGATATTGATTTGCTGGTTACGGTGACCGTAAGGCTTGATGAAACAACGCGGCGAG
CTTTGATCAACGACCTTTTGGAAACTTCGGCTTCCCCTGGAGAGAGCGAGATTCTCCGCGCTGTAGAAGT
CACCATTGTTGTGCACGACGACATCATTCCGTGGCGTTATCCAGCTAAGCGCGAACTGCAATTTGGAGAA
TGGCAGCGCAATGACATTCTTGCAGGTATCTTCGAGCCAGCCACGATCGACATTGATCTGGCTATCTTGC
TGACAAAAGCAAGAGAACATAGCGTTGCCTTGGTAGGTCCAGCGGCGGAGGAACTCTTTGATCCGGTTCC
TGAACAGGATCTATTTGAGGCGCTAAATGAAACCTTAACGCTATGGAACTCGCCGCCCGACTGGGCTGGC
GATGAGCGAAATGTAGTGCTTACGTTGTCCCGCATTTGGTACAGCGCAGTAACCGGCAAAATCGCGCCGA
AGGATGTCGCTGCCGACTGGGCAATGGAGCGCCTGCCGGCCCAGTATCAGCCCGTCATACTTGAAGCTAG
ACAGGCTTATCTTGGACAAGAAGAAGATCGCTTGGCCTCGCGCGCAGATCAGTTGGAAGAATTTGTCCAC
TACGTGAAAGGCGAGATCACCAAGGTAGTCGGCAAATAACCCTCGAGCCACCCATGACCAAAATCCCTTA
ACGTGAGTTACGCGTCGTTCCACTGAGCGTCAGACCCCGTAGAAAAGATCAAAGGATCTTCTTGAGATCC
TTTTTTTCTGCGCGTAATCTGCTGCTTGCAAACAAAAAAACCACCGCTACCAGCGGTGGTTTGTTTGCCG
GATCAAGAGCTACCAACTCTTTTTCCGAAGGTAACTGGCTTCAGCAGAGCGCAGATACCAAATACTGTCC
TTCTAGTGTAGCCGTAGTTAGGCCACCACTTCAAGAACTCTGTAGCACCGCCTACATACCTCGCTCTGCT
AATCCTGTTACCAGTGGCTGCTGCCAGTGGCGATAAGTCGTGTCTTACCGGGTTGGACTCAAGACGATAG
TTACCGGATAAGGCGCAGCGGTCGGGCTGAACGGGGGGTTCGTGCACACAGCCCAGCTTGGAGCGAACGA
CCTACACCGAACTGAGATACCTACAGCGTGAGCATTGAGAAAGCGCCACGCTTCCCGAAGGGAGAAAGGC
GGACAGGTATCCGGTAAGCGGCAGGGTCGGAACAGGAGAGCGCACGAGGGAGCTTCCAGGGGGAAACGCC
TGGTATCTTTATAGTCCTGTCGGGTTTCGCCACCTCTGACTTGAGCGTCGATTTTTGTGATGCTCGTCAG
GGGGGCGGAGCCTATGGAAAAACGCCAGCAACGCGGCCTTTTTACGGTTCCTGGCCTTTTGCTGGCCTTT
TGCTCACATGTTCTTTCCTGCGTTATCCCCTGATTCTGTGGATAACCGTATTACCGCCTTTGAGTGAGCT
GATACCGCTCGCCGCAGCCGAACGACCGAGCGCAGCGAGTCAGTGAGCGAGGAAGCGGAAGAGCGCCCAA
TACGCAAACCGCCTCTCCCCGCGCGTTGGCCGATTCATTAATGCAGCTGGCACGACAGGTTTCCCGACTG
GAAAGCGGGCAGTGAGCGCAACGCAATTAATACGCGTACCGCTAGCCAGGAAGAGTTTGTAGAAACGCAA
AAAGGCCATCCGTCAGGATGGCCTTCTGCTTAGTTTGATGCCTGGCAGTTTATGGCGGGCGTCCTGCCCG
CCACCCTCCGGGCCGTTGCTTCACAACGTTCAAATCCGCTCCCGGCGGATTTGTCCTACTCAGGAGAGCG
TTCACCGACAAACAACAGATAAAACGAAAGGCCCAGTCTTCCGACTGAGCCTTTCGTTTTATTTGATGCC
TGGCAGTTCCCTACTCTCGCGTTAACGCTAGCATGG
Features (pLannotate 1.2.2; 8 found; start..end, strand, type, name):
      3..39      -  CDS            lacZα (fragment): LacZα fragment of β-galactosidase; lacZ fragment
    596..619     +  promoter       Pc promoter (fragment): intI1 (promoter lies within the coding sequence); class 1 integron promoter
    795..851     +  CDS            GmR (fragment): gentamycin acetyltransferase; aacC1; confers resistance to gentamycin
    858..1649    +  CDS            SmR: aminoglycoside adenylyltransferase (Murphy, 1985); aadA; confers resistance to spectinomycin and streptomycin
   1742..2330    +  rep_origin     ori: high-copy-number ColE1/pMB1/pBR322/pUC origin of replication
   2513..2605    +  CDS            lacI (fragment): lac repressor; lacI; The lac repressor binds to the lac operator to inhibit transcription in E. coli. This inhibition can be relieved by adding lactose or isopropyl-β-D-thiogalactopyranoside (IPTG).
   2660..2687    -  terminator     rrnB T2 terminator: transcription terminator T2 from the E. coli rrnB gene
   2819..2862    +  terminator     rrnB T1 terminator: Escherichia coli rrnB; transcription terminator T1 from the E. coli rrnB gene
