[The description below was written by a language model from this plasmid's Addgene catalogue record and pLannotate feature annotations shown in this document.]
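Description:
pFUSB4_CCGA is a small (about 2.9 kb) bacterial intermediate plasmid for TALEN construction, built on the pFUS_B4 backbone used in Golden Gate TALE assembly. It carries a pre-assembled synthetic array of four TALE repeats with the repeat-variable diresidues HD HD NN NI. Under the standard TALE recognition code these correspond to the bases C, C, G and A, which gives the plasmid its name. The depositor notes that it was made by Golden Gate cloning. The associated publication describes a simplified 15-RVD GoldyTALEN design for in vivo genome engineering, so this plasmid appears to be one of a set of ready-made four-repeat modules that shorten the assembly of full-length TALE arrays.

The annotated features describe the backbone only. The repeat array itself was not recognised by the annotation software and probably lies in the unannotated stretch near the start of the sequence. Propagation in E. coli relies on a high-copy ColE1/pUC-type origin. Selection uses an aadA aminoglycoside adenylyltransferase gene conferring spectinomycin and streptomycin resistance, preceded by a fragment of a class 1 integron Pc promoter and a remnant of a gentamicin resistance gene. Small leftover fragments of lacZα and lacI are also present, the former consistent with a blue/white screening cassette that the insert displaced, along with rrnB T1 and T2 transcription terminators.

Although the catalogue lists the vector type as mammalian expression and TALEN, no eukaryotic promoter, nuclease domain or polyadenylation signal is annotated. The plasmid is best understood as a cloning intermediate whose repeat block is transferred, together with other modules, into a final TALEN expression backbone.
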