Addgene plasmid #48456: pFUSB4_CCGA
Depositing lab: Stephen Ekker. Depositing organization: Mayo Foundation for Medical Education and Research. Publication: High Efficiency In Vivo Genome Engineering with a Simplified 15-RVD GoldyTALEN Design. Ma AC, Lee HB, Clark KJ, Ekker SC. PLoS One. 2013 May 29;8(5):e65259. doi: 10.1371/journal.pone.0065259. Print 2013. PubMed 23734242.
Backbone
  Vector backbone: pFUS_B4
  Vector type: Mammalian Expression, TALEN
Growth in bacteria
  Bacterial resistance: Spectinomycin, 50 μg/mL
  Growth temperature: 37°C
  Growth strain: Top10
  Copy number: Unknown
Gene/Insert
  Gene/Insert name: RVD sequence: HD HD NN NI
  Species: Synthetic
  Cloning method: Unknown
  Sequencing primers: 5′ ttgatgcctggcagttccct; 3′ cgaaccgaacaggcttatgt
Terms and licenses: Academic/Nonprofit Terms; Industry Terms: Not Available to Industry
Depositor comments: Plasmid was created using Golden Gate cloning.
How to cite: pFUSB4_CCGA was a gift from Stephen Ekker (Addgene plasmid # 48456 ; http://n2t.net/addgene:48456 ; RRID:Addgene_48456)
