>Addgene plasmid #48456 | pFUSB4_CCGA | addgene partial sequence | sequence record 70662 | pCR8_F1 5'-ttgatgcctggcagttccct-3'
CACGACGTTGTAAAACGACGGCCAGTCTTAAGCGTCTCATGGCCTGACCCCGGACCAAGTGGTGGCTATC
GCCAGCCACGATGGCGGCAAGCAAGCGCTCGAAACGGTGCAGCGGCTGTTGCCGGTGCTGTGCCAGGACC
ATGGCCTGACTCCGGACCAAGTGGTGGCTATCGCCAGCCACGATGGCGGCAAGCAAGCGCTCGAAACGGT
GCAGCGGCTGTTGCCGGTGCTGTGCCAGGACCATGGCCTGACCCCGGACCAAGTGGTGGCTATCGCCAGC
AACAATGGCGGCAAGCAAGCGCTCGAAACGGTGCAGCGGCTGTTGCCGGTGCTGTGCCAGGACCATGGCC
TGACCCCGGACCAAGTGGTGGCTATCGCCAGCAACATTGGCGGCAAGCAAGCGCTCGAAACGGTGCAGCG
GCTGTTGCCGGTGCTGTGCCAGGACCATGGCCTGACCCCGGACCAAGTGGTGGCTATCGAGACGTCTAGA
CCAGCCAGGACAGAAATGCCTCGACTTCGCTGCTACCCAAGGTTGCCGGGTGACGCACACCGTGGAAACG
GATGAAGGCACGAACCCAGTGGACATAAGCCTGTTCGGTTCGTAAGCTGTAATGCAAGTAGCGTATGCGC
TCACGCAACTGGTCCAGAACCTTGACCGAACGCAGCGGTGGTAACGGCGCAGTGGCGGTTTTCATGGCTT
GTTATGACTGTTTTTTTGGGGTACAGTCTATGCCTCGGGCATCCAAGCAGCAAGCGCGTTACGCCGTGGG
TCGATGTTTGATGTTATGGAGCAGCAACGATGTTACGCAGCAGGGCAGTCGCCCTAAAACAAAGTTAAAC
ATTATGAGGGAAGCGGTGATCGCCGAAGTATCGACTCAACTATCAGA
